>Addgene plasmid #19974 | pTYF-1xGfaABC1D-EGFP | depositor full sequence | sequence record 9422 | Author sequence
GGCCTAGGGATAACAGGGTAATGATCGCGTAACATATCCTGGTGTGGAGTAGGGGACGCTGCTCTGACAG
AGGCTCGGGGGCCTGAGCTGGCTCTGTGAGCTGGGGAGGAGGCAGACAGCCAGGCCTTGTCTGCAAGCAG
ACCTGGCAGCATTGGGCTGGCCGCCCCCCAGGGCCTCCTCTTCATGCCCAGTGAATGACTCACCTTGGCA
CAGACACAATGTTCGGGGTGGGCACAGTGCCTGCTTCCCGCCGCACCCCAGCCCCCCTCAAATGCCTTCC
GAGAAGCCCATTGAGCAGGGGGCTTGCATTGCACCCCAGCCTGACAGCCTGGCATCTTGGGATAAAAGCA
GCACAGCCCCCTAGGGGCTGCCCTTGCTGTGTGGCGCCACCGGCGGTGGAGAACAAGGCTCTATTCAGCC
TGTGCCCAGGAAAGGGGATCAGGGGATGCCCAGGCATGGACAGTGGGTGGCAGGGGGGGAGAGGAGGGCT
GTCTGCTTCCCAGAAGTCCAAGGACACAAATGGGTGAGGGGAGAGCTCTCCCCATAGCTGGGCTGCGGCC
CAACCCCACCCCCTCAGGCTATGCCAGGGGGTGTTGCCAGGGGCACCCGGGCATCGCCAGTCTAGCCCAC
TCCTTCATAAAGCCCTCGCATCCCAGGAGCGAGCAGAGCCAGAGCAGGTTGGAGAGGAGACGCATCACCT
CCGCTGCTCGCACTAGTGCCACCATGGTGAGCAAGGGCGAGGAGCTGTTCACCGGGGTGGTGCCCATCCT
GGTCGAGCTGGACGGCGACGTAAACGGCCACAAGTTCAGCGTGTCCGGCGAGGGCGAGGGCGATGCCACC
TACGGCAAGCTGACCCTGAAGTTCATCTGCACCACCGGCAAGCTGCCCGTGCCCTGGCCCACCCTCGTGA
CCACCCTGACCTACGGCGTGCAGTGCTTCAGCCGCTACCCCGACCACATGAAGCAGCACGACTTCTTCAA
GTCCGCCATGCCCGAAGGCTACGTCCAGGAGCGCACCATCTTCTTCAAGGACGACGGCAACTACAAGACC
CGCGCCGAGGTGAAGTTCGAGGGCGACACCCTGGTGAACCGCATCGAGCTGAAGGGCATCGACTTCAAGG
AGGACGGCAACATCCTGGGGCACAAGCTGGAGTACAACTACAACAGCCACAACGTCTATATCATGGCCGA
CAAGCAGAAGAACGGCATCAAGGTGAACTTCAAGATCCGCCACAACATCGAGGACGGCAGCGTGCAGCTC
GCCGACCACTACCAGCAGAACACCCCCATCGGCGACGGCCCCGTGCTGCTGCCCGACAACCACTACCTGA
GCACCCAGTCCGCCCTGAGCAAAGACCCCAACGAGAAGCGCGATCACATGGTCCTGCTGGAGTTCGTGAC
CGCCGCCGGGATCACTCTCGGCATGGACGAGCTGTACAAGTCCGGACTCAGATCTCGAGCTCAAGCTTCG
AATTCTGCAGTCGACGGTACCGCGGGCCCGGGATCCACCGGATCTAGATAACTGATCATAATCAGCCATA
CCACGCGGCCGCTCCCGTTATTTGCGCTCTGTTCCTGTTAATCAACCTCTGGATTACAAAATTTGTGAAA
GATTGACTGGTATTCTTAACTATGTTGCTCCTTTTACGCTATGTGGATACGCTGCTTTAATGCCTTTGTA
TCATGCTATTACTTCCCGTACGGCTTTCATTTTCTCCTCCTTGTATAAATCCTGGTTGCTGTCTCTTTAT
GAGGAGTTGTGGCCCGTTGTCAGGCAACGTGGCGTGGTGTGCACTGTGTTTGCTGACGCAACCCCCACTG
GTTGGGGCATTGCCACCACCTATCAACTCCTTTCCGGGACTTTCGCTTTCCCCCTCCCTATTGCCACGGC
GGAACTCATTGCCGCCTGCCTTGCCCGCTGCTGGACAGGGGCTCGGCTGTTGGGCACTGACAATTCCGTG
GTGTTGTCGGGGAAGCTGACGTCCTTTCCATGGCTGCTCGCCTGTGTTGCCAACTGGATTCTGCGCGGGA
CGTCCTTCTGCTACGTCCCTTCGGCCCTCAATCCAGCGGACCTTCCTTCCCGCGGCCTGCTGCCGGTTCT
GCGGCCTCTTCCGCGTCTTCGCCTTCGCCCTCAGACGAGTCGGATCTCCCTTTGGGCCGCCTATCGATTA
GGGATAACAGGGTAATGGTACCTTTAAGACCAATGACTTACAAGGCAGCTGTAGATCTTAGCCACTTTTT
AAAAGAAAAGGGGGGACTGGAAGGGCTAATTCACTCCCAGGGTCTCTCTGGTTAGACCAGATCTGAGCCT
GGGAGCTCTCTGGCTAACTAGGGAACCCACTGCTTAAGCCTCAATAAAGCTCGACTGTGCCTTCTAGTTG
CCAGCCATCTGTTGTTTGCCCCTCCCCCGTGCCTTCCTTGACCCTGGAAGGTGCCACTCCCACTGTCCTT
TCCTAATAAAATGAGGAAATTGCATCGCATTGTCTGAGTAGGTGTCATTCTATTCTGGGGGGTGGGGTGG
GGCAGGACAGCAAGGGGGAGGATTGGGAAGACAATAGCAGGCATGCTGGGGATGCGGTGGGCTCTATGGC
TTCTGAGGCGGAAAGAACCAGCTGGGGCTCTAGGGGGTATCCCC
[124 nt withheld, positions 2635-2758]
CGCCGGCTGTGCGGGAGAACGGAGTTCTATTATGACTCAAATCAGTCTCCCCAAGCATTCGGGGATCAGA
GTTTTTAAGGATAACTTAGTGTGTAGGGGGCCAGTGAGTTGGAGATGAAAGCGTAGGGAGTCGAAGGTGT
CCTTTTGCGCCGAGTCAGTTCCTGGGTGGGGGCCACAAGATCGGATGAGCCAGTTTATCAATCCGGGGGT
GCCAGCTGATCCATGGAGTGCAGGGTCTGCAAAATATCTCAAGCACTGATTGATCTTAGGTTTTACAATA
GTGATGTTACCCCAGGAACAATTTGGGGAAGGTCAGAATCTTGTAGCCTGTAGCTGCATGACTCCTAAAC
CATAATTTCTTTTTTGTTTTTTTTTTTTTATTTTTGAGACAGGGTCTCACTCTGTCACCTAGGCTGGAGT
GCAGTGGTGCAATCACAGCTCACTGCAGCCTCAACGTCGTAAGCTCAAGCGATCCTCCCACCTCAGCCTG
CCTGGTAGCTGAGACTACAAGCGACGCCCCAGTTAATTTTTGTATTTTTGGTAGAGGCAGCGTTTTGCCG
TGTGGCCCTGGCTGGTCTCGAACTCCTGGGCTCAAGTGATCCAGCCTCAGCCTCCCAAAGTGCTGGGACA
ACCGGGGCCAGTCACTGCACCTGGCCCTAAACCATAATTTCTAATCTTTTGGCTAATTTGTTAGTCCTAC
AAAGGCAGTCTAGTCCCCAGGCAAAAAGGGGGTTTGTTTCGGGAAAGGGCTGTTACTGTCTTTGTTTCAA
ACTATAAACTAAGTTCCTCCTAAACTTAGTTCGGCCTACACCCAGGAATGAACAAGGAGAGCTTGGAGGT
TAGAAGCACGATGGAATTGGTTAGGTCAGATCTCTTTCACTGTCTGAGTTATAATTTTGCAATGGTGGTT
CAAAGACTGCCCGCTTCTGACACCAGTCGCTGCATTAATGAATCGGCCAACGCGCGGGGAGAGGCGGTTT
GCGTATTGGCGCTCTTCCGCTTCCTCGCTCACTGACTCGCTGCGCTCGGTCGTTCGGCTGCGGCGAGCGG
TATCAGCTCACTCAAAGGCGGTAATACGGTTATCCACAGAATCAGGGGATAACGCAGGAAAGAACATGTG
AGCAAAAGGCCAGCAAAAGGCCAGGAACCGTAAAAAGGCCGCGTTGCTGGCGTTTTTCCATAGGCTCCGC
CCCCCTGACGAGCATCACAAAAATCGACGCTCAAGTCAGAGGTGGCGAAACCCGACAGGACTATAAAGAT
ACCAGGCGTTTCCCCCTGGAAGCTCCCTCGTGCGCTCTCCTGTTCCGACCCTGCCGCTTACCGGATACCT
GTCCGCCTTTCTCCCTTCGGGAAGCGTGGCGCTTTCTCAATGCTCACGCTGTAGGTATCTCAGTTCGGTG
TAGGTCGTTCGCTCCAAGCTGGGCTGTGTGCACGAACCCCCCGTTCAGCCCGACCGCTGCGCCTTATCCG
GTAACTATCGTCTTGAGTCCAACCCGGTAAGACACGACTTATCGCCACTGGCAGCAGCCACTGGTAACAG
GATTAGCAGAGCGAGGTATGTAGGCGGTGCTACAGAGTTCTTGAAGTGGTGGCCTAACTACGGCTACACT
AGAAGGACAGTATTTGGTATCTGCGCTCTGCTGAAGCCAGTTACCTTCGGAAAAAGAGTTGGTAGCTCTT
GATCCGGCAAACAAACCACCGCTGGTAGCGGTGGTTTTTTTGTTTGCAAGCAGCAGATTACGCGCAGAAA
AAAAGGATCTCAAGAAGATCCTTTGATCTTTTCTACGGGGTCTGACGCTCAGTGGAACGAAAACTCACGT
TAAGGGATTTTGGTCATGAGATTATCAAAAAGGATCTTCACCTAGATCCTTTTAAATTAAAAATGAAGTT
TTAAATCAATCTAAAGTATATATGAGTAAACTTGGTCTGACAGTTACCAATGCTTAATCAGTGAGGCACC
TATCTCAGCGATCTGTCTATTTCGTTCATCCATAGTTGCCTGACTCCCCGTCGTGTAGATAACTACGATA
CGGGAGGGCTTACCATCTGGCCCCAGTGCTGCAATGATACCGCGAGACCCACGCTCACCGGCTCCAGATT
TATCAGCAATAAACCAGCCAGCCGGAAGGGCCGAGCGCAGAAGTGGTCCTGCAACTTTATCCGCCTCCAT
CCAGTCTATTAATTGTTGCCGGGAAGCTAGAGTAAGTAGTTCGCCAGTTAATAGTTTGCGCAACGTTGTT
GCCATTGCTACAGGCATCGTGGTGTCACGCTCGTCGTTTGGTATGGCTTCATTCAGCTCCGGTTCCCAAC
GATCAAGGCGAGTTACATGATCCCCCATGTTGTGCAAAAAAGCGGTTAGCTCCTTCGGTCCTCCGATCGT
TGTCAGAAGTAAGTTGGCCGCAGTGTTATCACTCATGGTTATGGCAGCACTGCATAATTCTCTTACTGTC
ATGCCATCCGTAAGATGCTTTTCTGTGACTGGTGAGTACTCAACCAAGTCATTCTGAGAATAGTGTATGC
GGCGACCGAGTTGCTCTTGCCCGGCGTCAATACGGGATAATACCGCGCCACATAGCAGAACTTTAAAAGT
GCTCATCATTGGAAAACGTTCTTCGGGGCGAAAACTCTCAAGGATCTTACCGCTGTTGAGATCCAGTTCG
ATGTAACCCACTCGTGCACCCAACTGATCTTCAGCATCTTTTACTTTCACCAGCGTTTCTGGGTGAGCAA
AAACAGGAAGGCAAAATGCCGCAAAAAAGGGAATAAGGGCGACACGGAAATGTTGAATACTCATACTCTT
CCTTTTTCAATATTATTGAAGCATTTATCAGGGTTATTGTCTCATGAGCGGATACATATTTGAATGTATT
TAGAAAAATAAACAAATAGGGGTTCCGCGCACATTTCCCCGAAAAGTGCCACCTGACGTCTAAGAAACCA
TTATTATCATGACATTAACCTATAAAAATAGGCGTATCACGAGGCCCTTTCGTCTTCAAGAACTGCCTCG
CGCGTTTCGGTGATGACGGTGAAAACCTCTGACACATGCAGCTCCCGGAGACGGTCACAGCTTGTCTGTA
AGCGGATGCCGGGAGCAGACAAGCCCGTCAGGGCGCGTCAGCGGGTGTTGGCGGGTGTCGGGGCGCAGCC
ATGACCCAGTCACGTAGCGATAGCGGAGTGTACTGGCTTAACTATGCGGCATCAGAGCAGATTGTACTGA
GAGTGCACCATATGCGGTGTGAAATACCGCACAGATGCGTAAGGAGAAAATACCGCATCAGGCGCCATTC
GCCATTCAGGCTGCGCAACTGTTGGGAAGGGCGATCGGTGCGGGCCTCTTCGCTATTACGCCAGCGCGGG
GAGGCAGAGATTGCAGTAAGCTGAGATCGCAGCACTGCACTCCAGCCTGGGCGACAGAGTAAGACTCTGT
CTCAAAAATAAAATAAATAAATCAATCAGATATTCCAATCTTTTCCTTTATTTATTTATTTATTTTCTAT
TTTGGAAACACAGTCCTTCCTTATTCCAGAATTACACATATATTCTATTTTTCTTTATATGCTCCAGTTT
TTTTTAGACCTTCACCTGAAATGTGTGTATACAAAATCTAGGCCAGTCCAGCAGAGCCTAAAGGTAAAAA
ATAAAATAATAAAAAATAAATAAAATCTAGCTCACTCCTTCACATCAAAATGGAGATACAGCTGTTAGCA
TTAAATACCAAATAACCCATCTTGTCCTCAATAATTTTAAGCGCCTCTCTCCACCACATCTAACTCCTGT
CAAAGGCATGTGCCCCTTCCGGGCGCTCTGCTGTGCTGCCAACCAACTGGCATGTGGACTCTGCAGGGTC
CCTAACTGCCAAGCCCCACAGTGTGCCCTGAGGCTGCCCCTTCCTTCTAGCGGCTGCCCCCACTCGGCTT
TGCTTTCCCTAGTTTCAGTTACTTGCGTTCAGCCAAGGTCTGAAACTAGGTGCGCACAGAGCGGTAAGAC
TGCGAGAGAAAGAGACCAGCTTTACAGGGGGTTTATCACAGTGCACCCTGACAGTCGTCAGCCTCACAGG
GGGTTTATCACATTGCACCCTGACAGTCGTCAGCCTCACAGGGGGTTTATCACAGTGCACCCTTACAATC
ATTCCATTTGATTCACAATTTTTTTAGTCTCTACTGTGCCTAACTTGTAAGTTAAATTTGATCAGAGGTG
TGTTCCCAGAGGGGAAAACAGTATATACAGGGTTCAGTACTATCGCATTTCAGGGTGGCCCGAGAGCTGC
ATCCGGAGTATCTAGATGGAGTTCCGCGTTACATAACTTACGGTAAATGGCCCGCCTGGCTGACCGCCCA
ACGACCCCCGCCCATTGACGTCAATAATGACTGATGTTCCCATAGTAACGCCAATAGGGACTTTCCATTG
ACGCTAATGGGAGTTTGTTTTGGCACCAAAATCAACGGGACTTTCCAAAATGTCGTAATAACCCCGCCCC
GTTGACGCAAATGGGCGGTAGGCGTGTACTCTAGAAGGTCTATATAAGCAGAGCTCGTTTAGTGAACCGT
TTATACTACTTATCTGGTCTCTCTGGTTAGACCAGATCTGAGCCTGGGAGCTCTCTGGCTAACTAGGGAA
CCCACTGCTTAAGCCTCAATAAAGCTTGCCTTGAGTGCTCAAAGTAGTGTGTGCCCGTCTGTTGTGTGAC
TCTGGTAACTAGAGATCCCTCAGACCCTTTTAGTCAGTGTGGAAAATCTCTAGCAGTGGCGCCCGAACAG
GGACTTGAAAGCGAAAGTAAAGCCAGAGGAGATCTCTCGACGCAGGACTCGGCTTGCTGAAGCGCGCACG
GCAAGAGGCGAGGGGCGGCGACTGGTGAGTACGCCAAAAATTTTGACTAGCGGAGGCTAGAAGGAGAGAG
ATGGGTGCGAGAGCGTCGGTATTAAGCGGGGGAGAATTAGATAAATGGGAAAAAATTCGGTTAAGGCCAG
GGGGAAAGAAACAATATAAACTAAAACATATAGTATGGGCAAGCAGGGAGCTAGAACGATTCGCAGTTAA
TCCTGGCCTTTTAGAGACATCAGAAGGCTGTAGACAAATACTGGGACAGCTACAACCATCCCTTCAGACA
GGATCAGAAGAACTTAGATCATTATATAATACAATAGCAGTCCTCTATTGTGTGCATCAAAGGATAGATG
TAAAAGACACCAAGGAAGCCTTAGATAAGATAGAGGAAGAGCAAAACAAAAGTAAGAAAAAGGCACAGCA
AGCAGCAGCTGACACAGGAAACAACAGCCAGGTCAGCCAAAATTACCCTATAGTGCAGAACCTCCAGGGG
CAAATGGTACATCAGGCCATATCACCTAGAACTTTAAATGCATGGGTAAAAGTAGTAGAAGAGAAGGCTT
TCAGCCCAGAAGTAATACCCATGTTTTCAGCATTATCAGAAGGAGCCACCCCACAAGATTTAAATACCAT
GCTAAACACAGTGGGGGGACATCAAGCAGCCATGCAAATGTTAAAAGAGACCATCAATGAGGAAGCTGCA
GAATGGGATAGATTGCATCCAGTGCATGCAGGGCCTATTGCACCAGGCCAGATGAGAGAACCAAGGGGAA
GTGACATAGCAGGAACTACTAGCAAATTAAGAGAACAATTTGGAAATAATAAAACAATAATCTTTAAGCA
ATCCTCAGGAGGGGACCCAGAAATTGTAACGCACAGTTTTAATTGTGGAGGGGAATTTTTCTACTGTAAT
TCAACACAACTGTTTAATAGTACTTGGTTTAATAGTACTTGGAGTACTGAAGGGTCAAATAACACTGAAG
GAAGTGACACAATCACACTCCCATGCAGAATAAAACAATTTATAAACATGTGGCAGGAAGTAGGAAAAGC
AATGTATGCCCCTCCCATCAGTGGACAAATTAGATGTTCATCAAATATTACTGGGCTGCTATTAACAAGA
GATGGTGGTAATAACAACAATGGGTCCGAGATCTTCAGACCTGGAGGAGGCGATATGAGGGACAATTGGA
GAAGTGAATTATATAAATATAAAGTAGTAAAAATTGAACCATTAGGAGTAGCACCCACCAAGGCAAAGAG
AAGAGTGGTGCAGAGAGAAAAAAGAGCAGTGGGAATAGGAGCTTTGTTCCTTGGGTTCTTGGGAGCAGCA
GGAAGCACTATGGGCGCACGGTCAATGACGCTGACGGTACAGGCCAGACAATTATTGTCTGATATAGTGC
AGCAGCAGAACAATTTGCTGAGGGCTATTGAGGCGCAACAGCATCTGTTGCAACTCACAGTCTGGGGCAT
CAAACAGCTCCAGGCAAGAATCCTGGCTGTGGAAAGATACCTAAAGGATCAACAGCTCCTGGGGATTTGG
GGTTGCTCTGGAAAACTCATTTGCACCACTGCTGTGCCTTGGAATGCTAGTTGGAGTAATAAATCTCTGG
AACAGATTTGGAATAACATGACCTGGATGGAGTGGGACAGAGAAATTAACAATTACACAAGCTTAATACA
CTCCTTAATTGAAGAATCGCAAAACCAGCAAGAAAAGAATGAACAAGAATTATTGGAATTAGATAAATGG
GCTTGCGGCCGGAATTCACAAATGGCAGTATTCATCCACAATTTTAAAAGAAAAGGGGGGATTGGGGGGT
ACAGTGCAGGGGAAAGAATAGTAGACATAATAGCAACAGACATACAAACTAAAGAATTACAAAAACAAAT
TACTAAAAATTCNAAAATTTTCGGGTTTATTACAGGGACAGCAGAGATCCACTTTGGGC
Features (pLannotate 1.2.2; 27 found; start..end, strand, type, name):
    724..1440    +  CDS            EGFP: EGFP is a basic (constitutively fluorescent) green fluorescent protein published in 1996, derived from Aequorea victoria. It is reported to be a rapidly-maturing weak dimer with moderate acid sensitivity.
   1441..1506    +  misc_feature   MCS: multiple cloning site
   1580..2162    +  misc_feature   WPRE: woodchuck hepatitis virus posttranscriptional regulatory element
   2179..2256    +  CDS            nef (fragment): NEF_HV1Z2 - Experimental evidence at protein level: Swiss-Prot protein existence level 1. Extracellular Nef protein targets CD4(+) T-lymphocytes for apoptosis by interacting with CXCR4 surface receptors. From Human immunodeficiency virus type 1 group M subtype D (isolate Z2/CDC-Z34) (HIV-1).
   2258..2279    +  LTR            3' LTR (ΔU3) (fragment): self-inactivating 3' long terminal repeat (LTR) from HIV-1
   2279..2339    +  ncRNA          mir-TAR: Accession: RF00250 - Trans-activation response element (TAR)
   2365..2589    +  polyA_signal   bGH poly(A) signal: bovine growth hormone polyadenylation signal
   2593..2614    +  promoter       SV40 promoter (fragment): SV40 enhancer and early promoter
   2635..2766    +  rep_origin     f1 ori (fragment) (sequence partly withheld): f1 bacteriophage origin of replication; arrow indicates direction of (+) strand synthesis
   3170..3358    +  CDS            EEF1AKMT2 (fragment): EFMT2_HUMAN - Also known as C10orf138, METTL10 From Homo sapiens (Human).
   3697..3747    -  CDS            lacI (fragment): lac repressor; lacI; The lac repressor binds to the lac operator to inhibit transcription in E. coli. This inhibition can be relieved by adding lactose or isopropyl-β-D-thiogalactopyranoside (IPTG).
   3933..4521    -  rep_origin     ori: high-copy-number ColE1/pMB1/pBR322/pUC origin of replication
   4692..5552    -  CDS            AmpR: β-lactamase; bla; confers resistance to ampicillin, carbenicillin, and related antibiotics
   5553..5657    -  promoter       AmpR promoter: bla
   5761..5800    +  CDS            rop (fragment): Rop protein, which maintains plasmids at low copy number; rop
   5902..6040    +  misc_feature   bom: basis of mobility region from pBR322
   6046..6113    -  CDS            lacZα (fragment): LacZα fragment of β-galactosidase; lacZ fragment
   6107..6190    -  CDS            CCDC28A-AS1 (fragment): GVQW2_HUMAN - Also known as GVQW2 Protein predicted: Swiss-Prot protein existence level 4. From Homo sapiens (Human).
   7013..7038    +  LTR            3' LTR (fragment): 3' long terminal repeat (LTR) from HIV-1
   7055..7171    +  enhancer       CMV enhancer (fragment): human cytomegalovirus immediate early enhancer
   7194..7293    +  promoter       CMVd1 promoter: truncated human cytomegalovirus (CMV) immediate early promoter that yields slightly reduced expression relative to the full-length promoter
   7324..7503    +  LTR            5' LTR (truncated): truncated 5' long terminal repeat (LTR) from HIV-1
   7551..7675    +  misc_feature   HIV-1 Ψ: packaging signal of human immunodeficiency virus type 1
   7659..8380    +  CDS            HIV-1 gag (fragment): gag protein from human immunodeficiency virus 1; gag
   8379..8615    +  CDS            env (fragment): ENV_HV1N5 - Experimental evidence at protein level: Swiss-Prot protein existence level 1. From Human immunodeficiency virus type 1 group M subtype B (isolate NY5) (HIV-1).
   8834..9170    +  ncRNA          RRE: Accession: RF00036 - HIV Rev response element
   9380..9494    +  misc_feature   cPPT/CTS: central polypurine tract and central termination sequence of HIV-1
