[The description below was written by a language model from this plasmid's Addgene catalogue record and pLannotate feature annotations shown in this document.]
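Description:
pTYF-1xGfaABC1D-EGFP is an HIV-1-derived lentiviral transfer plasmid built on the pTYF backbone. It is catalogued simply as a mammalian expression vector, although its feature map and the title of the associated publication on cell-specific viral vectors show that it is designed for viral delivery. It is propagated in E. coli through a high-copy ColE1/pUC-type origin with ampicillin selection (AmpR under the bla promoter). Fragments of f1 ori, bom, rop, lacZα and lacI are remnants of the bacterial backbone, and the short hits to human genes in that region are probably annotation artefacts rather than functional parts.

The viral portion begins with CMV enhancer/promoter elements fused to a truncated 5' LTR, which drive synthesis of genomic RNA in packaging cells. These are followed by the Ψ packaging signal, partial gag and env sequences, the Rev response element and the cPPT/CTS, which together support packaging, nuclear export of unspliced RNA and nuclear import in target cells. The payload is listed as GfaABC1D-EGFP, with human and jellyfish as source species. GfaABC1D is a compact derivative of the human GFAP promoter commonly used for astrocyte-directed expression. The feature table does not annotate it, but the unannotated stretch immediately upstream of the EGFP coding sequence is where it would lie. EGFP is followed by a small multiple cloning site, a WPRE to enhance transcript stability and expression, a self-inactivating ΔU3 3' LTR fragment with TAR, and a bGH polyadenylation signal.

The "1x" in the name probably indicates a single, unamplified copy of the promoter, which would make it a comparator for the bidirectional and transcriptional amplification designs named in the publication title, though the record does not say so. The plasmid is suited to producing lentivirus that labels glial cells with green fluorescence in vitro and in vivo.
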