Addgene plasmid #19974: pTYF-1xGfaABC1D-EGFP
Depositing lab: Sergey Kasparov. Publication: Viral vectors based on bidirectional cell-specific mammalian promoters and transcriptional amplification strategy for use in vitro and in vivo. Liu B, Paton JF, Kasparov S. BMC Biotechnol. 2008 May 16;8:49. doi: 10.1186/1472-6750-8-49. PubMed 18485188.
Backbone
  Vector backbone: pTYF
  Backbone size w/o insert (bp): 7403
  Vector type: Mammalian Expression
Growth in bacteria
  Bacterial resistance: Ampicillin, 100 μg/mL
  Growth temperature: 37°C
  Growth strain: DH5alpha
  Copy number: High Copy
Gene/Insert
  Gene/Insert name: GfaABC1D-EGFP
  Species: H. sapiens (human); jellyfish
  Insert size (bp): 2134
  Cloning method: Restriction Enzyme
  Sequencing primers: 5′ GTAGACATAA TAGCAACAGA C
Terms and licenses: Academic/Nonprofit Terms; Industry Terms: Not Available to Industry
How to cite: pTYF-1xGfaABC1D-EGFP was a gift from Sergey Kasparov (Addgene plasmid # 19974 ; http://n2t.net/addgene:19974 ; RRID:Addgene_19974)
