>Addgene plasmid #19974 | pTYF-1xGfaABC1D-EGFP | addgene partial sequence | sequence record 27269 | 19974 with EGFP-N
GCTCCTCGCCCTTGCTCACCATGGTGGCACTAGTGCGAGCAGCGGAGGTGATGCGTCTCCTCTCCAACCT
GCTCTGGCTCTGCTCGCTCCTGGGATGCGAGGGCTTTATGAAGGAGTGGGCTAGACTGGCGATGCCCGGG
TGCCCCTGGCAACACCCCCTGGCATAGCCTGAGGGGGTGGGGTTGGGCCGCAGCCCAGCTATGGGGAGAG
CTCTCCCCTCACCCATTTGTGTCCTTGGACTTCTGGGAAGCAGACAGCCCTCCTCTCCCCCCCTGCCACC
CACTGTCCATGCCTGGGCATCCCCTGATCCCCTTTCCTGGGCACAGGCTGAATAGAGCCTTGTTCTCCAC
CGCCGGTGGCGCCACACAGCAAGGGCAGCCCCTAGGGGGCTGTGCTGCTTTTATCCCAAGATGCCAGGCT
GTCAGGCTGGGGTGCAATGCAAGCCCCCTGCTCAATGGGCTTCTCGGAAGGCATTTGAGGGGGGCTGGGG
TGCGGCGGGAAGCAGGCACTGTGCCCACCCCGAACATTGTGTCTGTGCCAAGGTGAGTCATTCACTGGGC
ATGAAGAGGAGGCCCTGGGGGGCGGCCAGCCCAATGCTGCCAGGTCTGCTTGCAGACAAGGCCTGGCTGT
CTTC
